Addgene plasmid #111861: Hook3(1-522)-GFP-Psc-StrepII
Purpose: C-terminal GFP tag on Hook3 (amino acids 1-522) for expression in Sf9 cells. C-terminal GFP-Psc-StrepII tag.
Depositing lab: Andrew Carter. Depositing organization: MRC Laboratory of Molecular Biology. Publication: Cryo-EM shows how dynactin recruits two dyneins for faster movement. Urnavicius L, Lau CK, Elshenawy MM, Morales-Rios E, Motz C, Yildiz A, Carter AP. Nature. 2018 Feb 7;554(7691):202-206. doi: 10.1038/nature25462. PubMed 29420470.
Backbone
  Vector backbone: pACEBac1
  Backbone size w/o insert (bp): 2857
  Total vector size (bp): 5215
  Vector type: Insect Expression
Growth in bacteria
  Bacterial resistance: Gentamicin, 10 μg/mL
  Growth temperature: 37°C
  Growth strain: DH5alpha
  Copy number: High Copy
Gene/Insert
  Gene/Insert name: Hook3(1-552)-GFP
  Species: H. sapiens (human)
  Insert size (bp): 2358
  Mutation: Optimised for expression in SF9 cells
  Entrez Gene: HOOK3 (a.k.a. HK3)
  Tag / fusion protein: Strep tag (C terminal on insert); GFP (C terminal on insert); Psc tag (C terminal on insert)
Terms and licenses: Academic/Nonprofit Terms; Industry Terms: Not Available to Industry
Depositor comments: Please note that there are some discrepancies between Addgene's quality control sequence and the depositor's sequence. The depositor noted that these discrepancies do NOT affect plasmid function.
How to cite: Hook3(1-522)-GFP-Psc-StrepII was a gift from Andrew Carter (Addgene plasmid # 111861 ; http://n2t.net/addgene:111861 ; RRID:Addgene_111861)
