[The description below was written by a language model from this plasmid's Addgene catalogue record and pLannotate feature annotations shown in this document.]
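Description:
Hook3(1-522)-GFP-Psc-StrepII is an insect-cell expression plasmid built on the pACEBac1 backbone, a baculovirus transfer vector. It is maintained in E. coli through a high-copy ColE1/pUC-type origin and selected with gentamicin via the aacC1 acetyltransferase gene, which is driven by the class 1 integron Pc promoter. The Tn7L and Tn7R ends flank the gentamicin marker and the expression cassette (the region that runs across the plasmid's numbering origin), while the bacterial origin lies outside this segment. In this arrangement Tn7 transposition can move the cassette and marker into a baculovirus bacmid, leaving the plasmid origin behind. A single loxP site upstream of the cassette is the standard handle in this vector family for Cre-mediated fusion with donor plasmids when multi-gene constructs are assembled.

The payload is an N-terminal fragment of human HOOK3, codon-optimised for Sf9 cells, placed under the strong, very late baculoviral polyhedrin promoter and terminated by an SV40 polyadenylation signal. The coding sequence is fused at its C terminus to an EGFP-type green fluorescent protein, followed according to the record by a Psc tag (commonly a PreScission protease cleavage site) and a StrepII affinity tag. These two short elements are not picked up by the automated annotation. The plasmid name and purpose give residues 1-522, whereas the insert field reads 1-552. The annotated HOOK3 span in the sequenced record is consistent with 522 residues.

The sequenced and depositor records differ by a few nucleotides near the HOOK3–GFP junction, and the depositor states that such discrepancies do not affect function. The construct serves to produce fluorescent, affinity-purifiable Hook3 in Sf9 cells, and the associated publication concerns dynein–dynactin recruitment and motility.
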