Features (pLannotate 1.2.2; 13 found; start..end, strand, type, name):
      3..62      -  CDS            YPR2_ECOLX (fragment): Protein predicted: Swiss-Prot protein existence level 4. From Escherichia coli.
     66..99      +  protein_bind   loxP: Cre-mediated recombination occurs in the 8-bp core sequence (GCATACAT). Cre recombinase
    176..267     +  promoter       polyhedrin promoter: polh from Autographa californica; promoter for the baculovirus polyhedrin gene
    317..1900    +  CDS            HOOK3 (fragment): HOOK3_HUMAN - Experimental evidence at protein level: Swiss-Prot protein existence level 1. (Microbial infection) May serve as a target for the spiC protein from Salmonella typhimurium, which inactivates it, leading to a strong alteration in cellular trafficking. From Homo sapiens (Human).
   1883..2566    +  CDS            (3-F)Tyr-EGFP: (3-F)Tyr-EGFP is a basic (constitutively fluorescent) green fluorescent protein published in 2004, derived from Aequorea victoria.
   2731..2814    +  CDS            large T antigen (fragment): large T antigen from SV40 (simian virus 40)
   2837..2971    +  polyA_signal   SV40 poly(A) signal: SV40 polyadenylation signal
   3000..3049    +  CDS            SET1 (fragment): solubility-enhancement tag derived from T7 phage gene 10B
   3092..3257    -  mobile_element Tn7L: mini-Tn7 element (left end of the Tn7 transposon) Tn7
   3447..4035    +  rep_origin     ori: high-copy-number ColE1/pMB1/pBR322/pUC origin of replication
   4170..4393    -  mobile_element Tn7R: mini-Tn7 element (right end of the Tn7 transposon) Tn7
   4460..4993    -  CDS            GmR: gentamycin acetyltransferase; aacC1; confers resistance to gentamycin
   5182..5210    -  promoter       Pc promoter: intI1 (promoter lies within the coding sequence); class 1 integron promoter
>Addgene plasmid #111861 | Hook3(1-522)-GFP-Psc-StrepII | depositor full sequence | sequence record 210407 | Hook3(1-522)-GFP-Psc-StrepII sequence 5215 bps
TTCGTGCCTTCATCCGTTTCCACGGTGTGCGTCACCCGGCAACCTTGGGCAGCAGCGAAGTCGCCATAAC
TTCGTATAGCATACATTATACGAAGTTATCTGTAACTATAACGGTCCTAAGGTAGCGAGTTTAAACACTA
GTATCGATTCGCGACCTACTCCGGAATATTAATAGATCATGGAGATAATTAAAATGATAACCATCTCGCA
AATAAATAAGTATTTTACTGTTTTCGTAACAGTTTTGTAATAAAAAAACCTATAAATATTCCGGATTATT
CATACCGTCCCACCATCGGGCGCGGATCCCTCGAGCATGTTCTCTGTTGAATCATTGGAGAGGGCAGAAT
TGTGTGAGTCCCTGCTGACCTGGATTCAGACATTCAACGTGGACGCTCCCTGCCAGACTGTCGAGGATCT
GACAAATGGCGTGGTTATGGCTCAGGTCCTCCAGAAGATCGACCCAGCATACTTCGATGAGAACTGGCTC
AACAGGATCAAGACCGAAGTCGGAGACAATTGGAGGCTCAAGATTTCAAACCTGAAGAAGATTCTCAAGG
GTATCCTCGACTATAACCATGAAATCTTGGGTCAACAAATCAACGATTTCACTCTCCCTGACGTCAATCT
CATTGGTGAGCACTCTGATGCTGCTGAGCTGGGCAGGATGCTGCAACTGATCCTGGGATGTGCAGTGAAC
TGCGAGCAGAAGCAGGAGTACATTCAGGCAATCATGATGATGGAGGAATCCGTGCAGCACGTGGTGATGA
CTGCTATCCAGGAACTCATGTCCAAGGAATCTCCCGTCTCTGCAGGCAACGATGCTTACGTCGATCTCGA
TCGCCAGCTGAAGAAGACAACCGAGGAACTGAATGAGGCTCTCTCTGCAAAGGAGGAGATCGCTCAGCGC
TGCCACGAACTGGACATGCAGGTGGCAGCATTGCAGGAGGAGAAGTCTAGCCTGTTGGCAGAGAACCAGG
TCTTGATGGAGAGGTTGAACCAGTCAGATTCTATCGAAGACCCAAATAGCCCAGCTGGTAGAAGACACCT
GCAATTGCAAACTCAACTGGAGCAGCTCCAGGAGGAGACATTTCGCCTGGAGGCAGCTAAGGACGACTAC
CGCATCCGCTGCGAGGAATTGGAGAAAGAAATCAGCGAACTCAGGCAACAGAACGATGAGCTGACTACCC
TCGCAGACGAGGCTCAATCCCTGAAGGATGAGATCGATGTGTTGAGGCACAGCTCAGATAAAGTGTCCAA
GCTGGAAGGTCAGGTGGAGTCCTACAAGAAGAAATTGGAGGATCTCGGTGATCTGCGCAGGCAGGTTAAA
CTGCTCGAAGAGAAGAACACCATGTATATGCAGAATACAGTCTCCCTGGAAGAGGAACTCAGAAAGGCCA
ATGCTGCAAGATCACAGTTGGAAACTTACAAGAGACAAGTCGTCGAGTTGCAGAATAGGCTGTCTGAGGA
AAGCAAGAAAGCTGACAAGCTGGACTTTGAATACAAGAGATTGAAAGAGAAGGTTGACTCCCTGCAGAAG
GAGAAAGATAGGTTGAGGACTGAGAGGGACTCACTGAAAGAGACAATCGAGGAGCTGAGATGCGTCCAGG
CTCAAGAAGGCCAGCTGACCACACAGGGACTCATGCCTCTGGGCTCTCAGGAGTCTAGCGATTCACTGGC
AGCCGAGATCGTTACTCCAGAAATCAGAGAGAAGCTCATTCGCCTGCAGCACGAGAACAAGATGCTCAAA
CTCAACCAAGAGGGTTCAGACAACGAGAAGATCGCACTGTTGCAGTCTTTGCTGGACGACGCAAACTTGA
GGAAGAATGAACTCGAAACTGAGAACAGGCTGGTGAATCAGAGGTTGCTGGAAGTGCAATCATCTAAAGG
TGAAGAATTATTCACTGGTGTTGTCCCAATTTTGGTTGAATTAGATGGTGATGTTAATGGTCACAAATTT
TCTGTCTCCGGTGAAGGTGAAGGTGATGCTACTTACGGTAAATTGACCTTAAAATTTATTTGTACTACTG
GTAAATTGCCAGTTCCATGGCCAACCTTAGTCACTACTTTCGGTTATGGTGTTCAATGTTTTGCGAGATA
CCCAGATCATATGAAACAACATGACTTTTTCAAGTCTGCCATGCCAGAAGGTTATGTTCAAGAAAGAACT
ATTTTTTTCAAAGATGACGGTAACTACAAGACCAGAGCTGAAGTCAAGTTTGAAGGTGATACCTTAGTTA
ATAGAATCGAATTAAAAGGTATTGATTTTAAAGAAGATGGTAACATTTTAGGTCACAAATTGGAATACAA
CTATAACTCTCACAATGTTTACATCATGGCTGACAAACAAAAGAATGGTATCAAAGTTAACTTCAAAATT
AGACACAACATTGAAGACGGTTCTGTTCAATTAGCTGACCATTATCAACAAAATACTCCAATTGGTGATG
GTCCAGTCTTGTTACCAGACAACCATTACTTATCCACTCAATCTGCCTTATCCAAGGATCCAAACGAAAA
GAGAGACCACATGGTCTTGTTAGAATTTGTTACTGCTGCTGGTATTACCCTGGAAGTTCTGTTTCAGGGT
CCGTGGTCACATCCGCAGTTTGAAAAAGGTAGCGCAGGTAGTGCAGCAGGTAGCGGTGCAGGTTGGAGCC
ATCCTCAGTTTGAGAAATAAGGTACCTCTAGAGCCTGCAGTCTCGACAAGCTTGTCGAGAAGTACTAGAG
GATCATAATCAGCCATACCACATTTGTAGAGGTTTTACTTGCTTTAAAAAACCTCCCACACCTCCCCCTG
AACCTGAAACATAAAATGAATGCAATTGTTGTTGTTAACTTGTTTATTGCAGCTTATAATGGTTACAAAT
AAAGCAATAGCATCACAAATTTCACAAATAAAGCATTTTTTTCACTGCATTCTAGTTGTGGTTTGTCCAA
ACTCATCAATGTATCTTATCATGTCTGGATCTGATCACTGCTTGAGCCTAGAAGATCCGGCTGCTAACAA
AGCCCGAAAGGAAGCTGAGTTGGCTGCTGCCACCGCTGAGCAATAACTATCATAACCCCTAGGGTATACC
CATCTAATTGGAACCAGATAAGTGAAATCTAGTTCCAAACTATTTTGTCATTTTTAATTTTCGTATTAGC
TTACGACGCTACACCCAGTTCCCATCTATTTTGTCACTCTTCCCTAAATAATCCTTAAAAACTCCATTTC
CACCCCTCCCAGTTCCCAACTATTTTGTCCGCCCACAACCGGTTGACTTGGGTCAACTGTCAGACCAAGT
TTACTCATATATACTTTAGATTGATTTAAAACTTCATTTTTAATTTAAAAGGATCTAGGTGAAGATCCTT
TTTGATAATCTCATGACCAAAATCCCTTAACGTGAGTTTTCGTTCCACTGAGCGTCAGACCCCGTAGAAA
AGATCAAAGGATCTTCTTGAGATCCTTTTTTTCTGCGCGTAATCTGCTGCTTGCAAACAAAAAAACCACC
GCTACCAGCGGTGGTTTGTTTGCCGGATCAAGAGCTACCAACTCTTTTTCCGAAGGTAACTGGCTTCAGC
AGAGCGCAGATACCAAATACTGTTCTTCTAGTGTAGCCGTAGTTAGGCCACCACTTCAAGAACTCTGTAG
CACCGCCTACATACCTCGCTCTGCTAATCCTGTTACCAGTGGCTGCTGCCAGTGGCGATAAGTCGTGTCT
TACCGGGTTGGACTCAAGACGATAGTTACCGGATAAGGCGCAGCGGTCGGGCTGAACGGGGGGTTCGTGC
ACACAGCCCAGCTTGGAGCGAACGACCTACACCGAACTGAGATACCTACAGCGTGAGCTATGAGAAAGCG
CCACGCTTCCCGAAGGGAGAAAGGCGGACAGGTATCCGGTAAGCGGCAGGGTCGGAACAGGAGAGCGCAC
GAGGGAGCTTCCAGGGGGAAACGCCTGGTATCTTTATAGTCCTGTCGGGTTTCGCCACCTCTGACTTGAG
CGTCGATTTTTGTGATGCTCGTCAGGGGGGCGGAGCCTATGGAAAAACGCCAGCAACGCGGCCTTTTTAC
GGTTCCTGGCCTTTTGCTGGCCTTTTGCTCACATGTTCTTTCCTGCGTTATCCCCTGATTGACTTGGGTC
GCTCTTCCTGTGGATGCGCAGATGCCCTGCGTAAGCGGGTGTGGGCGGACAATAAAGTCTTAAACTGAAC
AAAATAGATCTAAACTATGACAATAAAGTCTTAAACTAGACAGAATAGTTGTAAACTGAAATCAGTCCAG
TTATGCTGTGAAAAAGCATACTGGACTTTTGTTATGGCTAAAGCAAACTCTTCATTTTCTGAAGTGCAAA
TTGCCCGTCGTATTAAAGAGGGGCGTGGCCAAGGGCATGTAAAGACTATATTCGCGGCGTTGTGACAATT
TACCGAACAACTCCGCGGCCGGGAAGCCGATCTCGGCTTGAACGAATTGTTAGGTGGCGGTACTTGGGTC
GATATCAAAGTGCATCACTTCTTCCCGTATGCCCAACTTTGTATAGAGAGCCACTGCGGGATCGTCACCG
TAATCTGCTTGCACGTAGATCACATAAGCACCAAGCGCGTTGGCCTCATGCTTGAGGAGATTGATGAGCG
CGGTGGCAATGCCCTGCCTCCGGTGCTCGCCGGAGACTGCGAGATCATAGATATAGATCTCACTACGCGG
CTGCTCAAACTTGGGCAGAACGTAAGCCGCGAGAGCGCCAACAACCGCTTCTTGGTCGAAGGCAGCAAGC
GCGATGAATGTCTTACTACGGAGCAAGTTCCCGAGGTAATCGGAGTCCGGCTGATGTTGGGAGTAGGTGG
CTACGTCTCCGAACTCACGACCGAAAAGATCAAGAGCAGCCCGCATGGATTTGACTTGGTCAGGGCCGAG
CCTACATGTGCGAATGATGCCCATACTTGAGCCACCTAACTTTGTTTTAGGGCGACTGCCCTGCTGCGTA
ACATCGTTGCTGCTGCGTAACATCGTTGCTGCTCCATAACATCAAACATCGACCCACGGCGTAACGCGCT
TGCTGCTTGGATGCCCGAGGCATAGACTGTACAAAAAAACAGTCATAACAAGCCATGAAAACCGCCACTG
CGCCGTTACCACCGCTGCGTTCGGTCAAGGTTCTGGACCAGTTGCGTGAGCGCATACGCTACTTGCATTA
CAGTTTACGAACCGAACAGGCTTATGTCAACTGGG
