Features (pLannotate 1.2.2; 13 found; start..end, strand, type, name):
      3..62      -  CDS            YPR2_ECOLX (fragment): Protein predicted: Swiss-Prot protein existence level 4. From Escherichia coli.
     66..99      +  protein_bind   loxP: Cre-mediated recombination occurs in the 8-bp core sequence (GCATACAT). Cre recombinase
    176..267     +  promoter       polyhedrin promoter: polh from Autographa californica; promoter for the baculovirus polyhedrin gene
    317..1882    +  CDS            HOOK3 (fragment): HOOK3_HUMAN - Experimental evidence at protein level: Swiss-Prot protein existence level 1. (Microbial infection) May serve as a target for the spiC protein from Salmonella typhimurium, which inactivates it, leading to a strong alteration in cellular trafficking. From Homo sapiens (Human).
   1889..2572    +  CDS            (3-F)Tyr-EGFP: (3-F)Tyr-EGFP is a basic (constitutively fluorescent) green fluorescent protein published in 2004, derived from Aequorea victoria.
   2737..2820    +  CDS            large T antigen (fragment): large T antigen from SV40 (simian virus 40)
   2843..2977    +  polyA_signal   SV40 poly(A) signal: SV40 polyadenylation signal
   3006..3055    +  CDS            SET1 (fragment): solubility-enhancement tag derived from T7 phage gene 10B
   3098..3263    -  mobile_element Tn7L: mini-Tn7 element (left end of the Tn7 transposon) Tn7
   3453..4041    +  rep_origin     ori: high-copy-number ColE1/pMB1/pBR322/pUC origin of replication
   4176..4399    -  mobile_element Tn7R: mini-Tn7 element (right end of the Tn7 transposon) Tn7
   4466..4999    -  CDS            GmR: gentamycin acetyltransferase; aacC1; confers resistance to gentamycin
   5188..5216    -  promoter       Pc promoter: intI1 (promoter lies within the coding sequence); class 1 integron promoter
>Addgene plasmid #111861 | Hook3(1-522)-GFP-Psc-StrepII | addgene full sequence | sequence record 215384 | Addgene NGS Result
TTCGTGCCTTCATCCGTTTCCACGGTGTGCGTCACCCGGCAACCTTGGGCAGCAGCGAAGTCGCCATAAC
TTCGTATAGCATACATTATACGAAGTTATCTGTAACTATAACGGTCCTAAGGTAGCGAGTTTAAACACTA
GTATCGATTCGCGACCTACTCCGGAATATTAATAGATCATGGAGATAATTAAAATGATAACCATCTCGCA
AATAAATAAGTATTTTACTGTTTTCGTAACAGTTTTGTAATAAAAAAACCTATAAATATTCCGGATTATT
CATACCGTCCCACCATCGGGCGCGGATCCCTCGAGCATGTTCTCTGTTGAATCATTGGAGAGGGCAGAAT
TGTGTGAGTCCCTGCTGACCTGGATTCAGACATTCAACGTGGACGCTCCCTGCCAGACTGTCGAGGATCT
GACAAATGGCGTGGTTATGGCTCAGGTCCTCCAGAAGATCGACCCAGCATACTTCGATGAGAACTGGCTC
AACAGGATCAAGACCGAAGTCGGAGACAATTGGAGGCTCAAGATTTCAAACCTGAAGAAGATTCTCAAGG
GTATCCTCGACTATAACCATGAAATCTTGGGTCAACAAATCAACGATTTCACTCTCCCTGACGTCAATCT
CATTGGTGAGCACTCTGATGCTGCTGAGCTGGGCAGGATGCTGCAACTGATCCTGGGATGTGCAGTGAAC
TGCGAGCAGAAGCAGGAGTACATTCAGGCAATCATGATGATGGAGGAATCCGTGCAGCACGTGGTGATGA
CTGCTATCCAGGAACTCATGTCCAAGGAATCTCCCGTCTCTGCAGGCAACGATGCTTACGTCGATCTCGA
TCGCCAGCTGAAGAAGACAACCGAGGAACTGAATGAGGCTCTCTCTGCAAAGGAGGAGATCGCTCAGCGC
TGCCACGAACTGGACATGCAGGTGGCAGCATTGCAGGAGGAGAAGTCTAGCCTGTTGGCAGAGAACCAGG
TCTTGATGGAGAGGTTGAACCAGTCAGATTCTATCGAAGACCCAAATAGCCCAGCTGGTAGAAGACACCT
GCAATTGCAAACTCAACTGGAGCAGCTCCAGGAGGAGACATTTCGCCTGGAGGCAGCTAAGGACGACTAC
CGCATCCGCTGCGAGGAATTGGAGAAAGAAATCAGCGAACTCAGGCAACAGAACGATGAGCTGACTACCC
TCGCAGACGAGGCTCAATCCCTGAAGGATGAGATCGATGTGTTGAGGCACAGCTCAGATAAAGTGTCCAA
GCTGGAAGGTCAGGTGGAGTCCTACAAGAAGAAATTGGAGGATCTCGGTGATCTGCGCAGGCAGGTTAAA
CTGCTCGAAGAGAAGAACACCATGTATATGCAGAATACAGTCTCCCTGGAAGAGGAACTCAGAAAGGCCA
ATGCTGCAAGATCACAGTTGGAAACTTACAAGAGACAAGTCGTCGAGTTGCAGAATAGGCTGTCTGAGGA
AAGCAAGAAAGCTGACAAGCTGGACTTTGAATACAAGAGATTGAAAGAGAAGGTTGACTCCCTGCAGAAG
GAGAAAGATAGGTTGAGGACTGAGAGGGACTCACTGAAAGAGACAATCGAGGAGCTGAGATGCGTCCAGG
CTCAAGAAGGCCAGCTGACCACACAGGGACTCATGCCTCTGGGCTCTCAGGAGTCTAGCGATTCACTGGC
AGCCGAGATCGTTACTCCAGAAATCAGAGAGAAGCTCATTCGCCTGCAGCACGAGAACAAGATGCTCAAA
CTCAACCAAGAGGGTTCAGACAACGAGAAGATCGCACTGTTGCAGTCTTTGCTGGACGACGCAAACTTGA
GGAAGAATGAACTCGAAACTGAGAACAGGCTGGTGAATCAGAGGTTGCTGGAAGTGCAATCAGGTTCTTC
TAAAGGTGAAGAATTATTCACTGGTGTTGTCCCAATTTTGGTTGAATTAGATGGTGATGTTAATGGTCAC
AAATTTTCTGTCTCCGGTGAAGGTGAAGGTGATGCTACTTACGGTAAATTGACCTTAAAATTTATTTGTA
CTACTGGTAAATTGCCAGTTCCATGGCCAACCTTAGTCACTACTTTCGGTTATGGTGTTCAATGTTTTGC
GAGATACCCAGATCATATGAAACAACATGACTTTTTCAAGTCTGCCATGCCAGAAGGTTATGTTCAAGAA
AGAACTATTTTTTTCAAAGATGACGGTAACTACAAGACCAGAGCTGAAGTCAAGTTTGAAGGTGATACCT
TAGTTAATAGAATCGAATTAAAAGGTATTGATTTTAAAGAAGATGGTAACATTTTAGGTCACAAATTGGA
ATACAACTATAACTCTCACAATGTTTACATCATGGCTGACAAACAAAAGAATGGTATCAAAGTTAACTTC
AAAATTAGACACAACATTGAAGACGGTTCTGTTCAATTAGCTGACCATTATCAACAAAATACTCCAATTG
GTGATGGTCCAGTCTTGTTACCAGACAACCATTACTTATCCACTCAATCTGCCTTATCCAAGGATCCAAA
CGAAAAGAGAGACCACATGGTCTTGTTAGAATTTGTTACTGCTGCTGGTATTACCCTGGAAGTTCTGTTT
CAGGGTCCGTGGTCACATCCGCAGTTTGAAAAAGGTAGCGCAGGTAGTGCAGCAGGTAGCGGTGCAGGTT
GGAGCCATCCTCAGTTTGAGAAATAAGGTACCTCTAGAGCCTGCAGTCTCGACAAGCTTGTCGAGAAGTA
CTAGAGGATCATAATCAGCCATACCACATTTGTAGAGGTTTTACTTGCTTTAAAAAACCTCCCACACCTC
CCCCTGAACCTGAAACATAAAATGAATGCAATTGTTGTTGTTAACTTGTTTATTGCAGCTTATAATGGTT
ACAAATAAAGCAATAGCATCACAAATTTCACAAATAAAGCATTTTTTTCACTGCATTCTAGTTGTGGTTT
GTCCAAACTCATCAATGTATCTTATCATGTCTGGATCTGATCACTGCTTGAGCCTAGAAGATCCGGCTGC
TAACAAAGCCCGAAAGGAAGCTGAGTTGGCTGCTGCCACCGCTGAGCAATAACTATCATAACCCCTAGGG
TATACCCATCTAATTGGAACCAGATAAGTGAAATCTAGTTCCAAACTATTTTGTCATTTTTAATTTTCGT
ATTAGCTTACGACGCTACACCCAGTTCCCATCTATTTTGTCACTCTTCCCTAAATAATCCTTAAAAACTC
CATTTCCACCCCTCCCAGTTCCCAACTATTTTGTCCGCCCACAACCGGTTGACTTGGGTCAACTGTCAGA
CCAAGTTTACTCATATATACTTTAGATTGATTTAAAACTTCATTTTTAATTTAAAAGGATCTAGGTGAAG
ATCCTTTTTGATAATCTCATGACCAAAATCCCTTAACGTGAGTTTTCGTTCCACTGAGCGTCAGACCCCG
TAGAAAAGATCAAAGGATCTTCTTGAGATCCTTTTTTTCTGCGCGTAATCTGCTGCTTGCAAACAAAAAA
ACCACCGCTACCAGCGGTGGTTTGTTTGCCGGATCAAGAGCTACCAACTCTTTTTCCGAAGGTAACTGGC
TTCAGCAGAGCGCAGATACCAAATACTGTTCTTCTAGTGTAGCCGTAGTTAGGCCACCACTTCAAGAACT
CTGTAGCACCGCCTACATACCTCGCTCTGCTAATCCTGTTACCAGTGGCTGCTGCCAGTGGCGATAAGTC
GTGTCTTACCGGGTTGGACTCAAGACGATAGTTACCGGATAAGGCGCAGCGGTCGGGCTGAACGGGGGGT
TCGTGCACACAGCCCAGCTTGGAGCGAACGACCTACACCGAACTGAGATACCTACAGCGTGAGCTATGAG
AAAGCGCCACGCTTCCCGAAGGGAGAAAGGCGGACAGGTATCCGGTAAGCGGCAGGGTCGGAACAGGAGA
GCGCACGAGGGAGCTTCCAGGGGGAAACGCCTGGTATCTTTATAGTCCTGTCGGGTTTCGCCACCTCTGA
CTTGAGCGTCGATTTTTGTGATGCTCGTCAGGGGGGCGGAGCCTATGGAAAAACGCCAGCAACGCGGCCT
TTTTACGGTTCCTGGCCTTTTGCTGGCCTTTTGCTCACATGTTCTTTCCTGCGTTATCCCCTGATTGACT
TGGGTCGCTCTTCCTGTGGATGCGCAGATGCCCTGCGTAAGCGGGTGTGGGCGGACAATAAAGTCTTAAA
CTGAACAAAATAGATCTAAACTATGACAATAAAGTCTTAAACTAGACAGAATAGTTGTAAACTGAAATCA
GTCCAGTTATGCTGTGAAAAAGCATACTGGACTTTTGTTATGGCTAAAGCAAACTCTTCATTTTCTGAAG
TGCAAATTGCCCGTCGTATTAAAGAGGGGCGTGGCCAAGGGCATGTAAAGACTATATTCGCGGCGTTGTG
ACAATTTACCGAACAACTCCGCGGCCGGGAAGCCGATCTCGGCTTGAACGAATTGTTAGGTGGCGGTACT
TGGGTCGATATCAAAGTGCATCACTTCTTCCCGTATGCCCAACTTTGTATAGAGAGCCACTGCGGGATCG
TCACCGTAATCTGCTTGCACGTAGATCACATAAGCACCAAGCGCGTTGGCCTCATGCTTGAGGAGATTGA
TGAGCGCGGTGGCAATGCCCTGCCTCCGGTGCTCGCCGGAGACTGCGAGATCATAGATATAGATCTCACT
ACGCGGCTGCTCAAACTTGGGCAGAACGTAAGCCGCGAGAGCGCCAACAACCGCTTCTTGGTCGAAGGCA
GCAAGCGCGATGAATGTCTTACTACGGAGCAAGTTCCCGAGGTAATCGGAGTCCGGCTGATGTTGGGAGT
AGGTGGCTACGTCTCCGAACTCACGACCGAAAAGATCAAGAGCAGCCCGCATGGATTTGACTTGGTCAGG
GCCGAGCCTACATGTGCGAATGATGCCCATACTTGAGCCACCTAACTTTGTTTTAGGGCGACTGCCCTGC
TGCGTAACATCGTTGCTGCTGCGTAACATCGTTGCTGCTCCATAACATCAAACATCGACCCACGGCGTAA
CGCGCTTGCTGCTTGGATGCCCGAGGCATAGACTGTACAAAAAAACAGTCATAACAAGCCATGAAAACCG
CCACTGCGCCGTTACCACCGCTGCGTTCGGTCAAGGTTCTGGACCAGTTGCGTGAGCGCATACGCTACTT
GCATTACAGTTTACGAACCGAACAGGCTTATGTCAACTGGG
